Addgene plasmid #156913: pD649-HAsp-FCRL3-Fc(DAPA)-AviTag-6xHis
Purpose: Mammalian expression of cell-surface protein extracellular domain fused to Fc(DAPA)-Avi-6xHis. Protein is secreted from cells.
Depositing lab: Chris Garcia. Depositing organization: Stanford University. Publication: A Human IgSF Cell-Surface Interactome Reveals a Complex Network of Protein-Protein Interactions. Wojtowicz WM, Vielmetter J, Fernandes RA, Siepe DH, Eastman CL, Chisholm GB, Cox S, Klock H, Anderson PW, Rue SM, Miller JJ, Glaser SM, Bragstad ML, Vance J, Lam AW, Lesley SA, Zinn K, Garcia KC. Cell. 2020 Aug 20;182(4):1027-1043.e17. doi: 10.1016/j.cell.2020.07.025. PubMed 32822567.
Backbone
  Vector backbone: pD649
  Backbone size w/o insert (bp): 6106
  Vector type: Mammalian Expression
Growth in bacteria
  Bacterial resistance: Ampicillin, 100 μg/mL
  Growth temperature: 37°C
  Growth strain: DH5alpha
  Copy number: High Copy
Gene/Insert
  Gene/Insert name: FCRL3
  Species: H. sapiens (human)
  Insert size (bp): 1668
  Mutation: Fc region of human IgG contains D265A and P329A mutations (DAPA)
  Entrez Gene: FCRL3 (a.k.a. CD307c, FCRH3, IFGP3, IRTA3, MAIA, SPAP2)
  Promoter: CMV/SP6
  Tag / fusion protein: Fc(DAPA)-AviTag-6xHis (C terminal on backbone)
  Cloning method: Restriction Enzyme; 5′ cloning site GCGGCCGC (not destroyed); 3′ cloning site GGCGCGCC (not destroyed)
  Sequencing primers: 5′ ATTTAGGTGACACTATAG; 3′ CACGTACCAGTTGAACTTCACC
Resource information
  A portion of this plasmid was derived from a plasmid made by: synthesis by ThermoFisher
Terms and licenses: Academic/Nonprofit Terms; Industry Terms: Not Available to Industry
Depositor comments: Some plasmids in this collection may have an IS4-like element ISVsa5 family transposase upstream of the CMV promoter.
How to cite: pD649-HAsp-FCRL3-Fc(DAPA)-AviTag-6xHis was a gift from Chris Garcia (Addgene plasmid # 156913 ; http://n2t.net/addgene:156913 ; RRID:Addgene_156913)
