[The description below was written by a language model from this plasmid's Addgene catalogue record and pLannotate feature annotations shown in this document.]
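Description:
pD649-HAsp-FCRL3-Fc(DAPA)-AviTag-6xHis is a mammalian expression plasmid built on the pD649 backbone for producing the extracellular domain of human FCRL3 (also known as CD307c, FCRH3 or IRTA3) as a secreted Fc fusion protein. In bacteria it is maintained as a high-copy plasmid through a ColE1/pUC-type origin and selected with ampicillin via β-lactamase. The sequenced record is 7,774 nt.

Transcription in mammalian cells is driven by the CMV immediate early enhancer and promoter, followed by a fragment of CMV intron A. An SP6 phage promoter just upstream of the coding region also allows in vitro transcription. The open reading frame begins with a secretion signal. The plasmid name calls it HAsp, while the automated annotation matches a fragment of it to a mouse immunoglobulin heavy chain signal sequence. The FCRL3 ectodomain follows, cloned between retained restriction sites, and is fused at its C terminus to a human IgG1 Fc carrying the D265A and P329A (DAPA) substitutions, which are generally used to reduce Fc effector binding. Next come an AviTag for site-specific biotinylation and a 6xHis tag for metal-affinity purification. Neither tag was picked up by the feature table, but both are stated in the catalogue entry. A bGH polyadenylation signal terminates the transcript.

A separate cassette places a puromycin N-acetyltransferase gene under SV40 and EM7 promoters with an SV40 poly(A) signal, which could allow selection of mammalian cells, though the record does not state this use. Other annotations (f1 ori, ble, KanR, lacZα) are only short backbone remnants. The depositor notes that some plasmids in this collection may carry an IS4-like transposase upstream of the CMV promoter, but none is annotated here. The construct belongs to a collection made to map interactions among human IgSF cell-surface proteins.
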