Features (pLannotate 1.2.2; 21 found; start..end, strand, type, name):
     77..380     +  enhancer       CMV enhancer: human cytomegalovirus immediate early enhancer
    381..584     +  promoter       CMV promoter: human cytomegalovirus (CMV) immediate early promoter
    720..763     +  intron         CMV intron (fragment): modified intron A from human cytomegalovirus
    815..833     +  promoter       SP6 promoter: promoter for bacteriophage SP6 RNA polymerase
    837..874     +  CDS            IgH signal sequence (fragment): signal sequence from the mouse immunoglobulin heavy chain variable region
    980..2656    +  CDS            FCRL3 (fragment): FCRL3_HUMAN - Also known as FCRH3 From Homo sapiens (Human).
   2666..3343    +  CDS            IGHG1 (fragment): IGHG1_HUMAN - Experimental evidence at protein level: Swiss-Prot protein existence level 1. Constant region of immunoglobulin heavy chains. Immunoglobulins, also known as antibodies, are membrane-bound or secreted glycoproteins produced by B lymphocytes. In the recognition phase of humoral immunity, the membrane-bound immunoglobulins serve as receptors which, upon binding of a specific antigen, trigger the clonal expansion and differentiation of B lymphocytes into immunoglobulins- secreting plasma cells. Secreted immunoglobulins mediate the effector phase of humoral immunity, which results in
   3558..3669    +  polyA_signal   bGH poly(A) signal: bovine growth hormone polyadenylation signal
   3670..3778    +  rep_origin     f1 ori (fragment): f1 bacteriophage origin of replication; arrow indicates direction of (+) strand synthesis
   3792..4121    +  promoter       SV40 promoter: SV40 enhancer and early promoter
   4169..4216    +  promoter       EM7 promoter: synthetic bacterial promoter&nbsp
   4235..4834    +  CDS            PuroR (fragment): puromycin N-acetyltransferase; pac from Streptomyces; confers resistance to puromycin
   4844..4969    +  CDS            ble (fragment): BLE_KLEPN - Experimental evidence at protein level: Swiss-Prot protein existence level 1. Binding protein with a strong affinity to the bleomycin family of antibiotics. Binds to CL990; an antimitotic-antibiotic compound. From Klebsiella pneumoniae.
   4964..5085    +  polyA_signal   SV40 poly(A) signal: SV40 polyadenylation signal
   5138..5998    -  CDS            AmpR: β-lactamase; bla; confers resistance to ampicillin, carbenicillin, and related antibiotics
   6001..6097    -  promoter       AmpR promoter (fragment): bla
   6127..6151    -  CDS            KanR (fragment): aminoglycoside phosphotransferase; aph(3')-Ia; confers resistance to kanamycin
   6262..6850    +  rep_origin     ori: high-copy-number ColE1/pMB1/pBR322/pUC origin of replication
   7075..7092    +  terminator     rrnB T2 terminator (fragment): transcription terminator T2 from the E. coli rrnB gene
   7117..7136    -  CDS            lacZα (fragment): LacZα fragment of β-galactosidase; lacZ fragment
   7592..7608    +  protein_bind   lac operator: The lac repressor binds to the lac operator to inhibit transcription in E. coli. This inhibition can be relieved by adding lactose or isopropyl-β-D-thiogalactopyranoside (IPTG). lac repressor encoded by lacI
>Addgene plasmid #156913 | pD649-HAsp-FCRL3-Fc(DAPA)-AviTag-6xHis | addgene full sequence | sequence record 401534 | Addgene NGS Result
GGCATTGATTATTGACTAGTTATTAATAGTAATCAATTACGGGGTCATTAGTTCATAGCCCATATATGGA
GTTCCGCGTTACATAACTTACGGTAAATGGCCCGCCTGGCTGACCGCCCAACGACCCCCGCCCATTGACG
TCAATAATGACGTATGTTCCCATAGTAACGCCAATAGGGACTTTCCATTGACGTCAATGGGTGGAGTATT
TACGGTAAACTGCCCACTTGGCAGTACATCAAGTGTATCATATGCCAAGTACGCCCCCTATTGACGTCAA
TGACGGTAAATGGCCCGCCTGGCATTATGCCCAGTACATGACCTTATGGGACTTTCCTACTTGGCAGTAC
ATCTACGTATTAGTCATCGCTATTACCATGGTGATGCGGTTTTGGCAGTACATCAATGGGCGTGGATAGC
GGTTTGACTCACGGGGATTTCCAAGTCTCCACCCCATTGACGTCAATGGGAGTTTGTTTTGGCACCAAAA
TCAACGGGACTTTCCAAAATGTCGTAACAACTCCGCCCCATTGACGCAAATGGGCGGTAGGCGTGTACGG
TGGGAGGTCTATATAAGCAGAGCTCGTTTAGTGAACCGTCAGATCGCCTGGAGACGCCATCCACGCTGTT
TTGACCTCCATAGAAGACACCGGGACCGATCCAGCCTCCGCGGCCGGGAACGGTGCATTGGAACGCGGAT
TCCCCGTGCCAAGAGTGACGTAAGTACCGCCTATAGAGTCTATAGGCCCACCCCCTTGGCTTCGTTAGAA
CGCGGCTACAATTAATACATAACCTTATGTATCATACACATACGATTTAGGTGACACTATAGAATAACAT
CCACTTTGCCTTTCTCTCCACAGGTGTCCACTCCCAGGTCCAACTGCACCTCGGTTCTATCGAAAACGCG
CCTGCTAGCGCCACCATGAAGACCATCATTGCCCTGAGCTACATCTTCTGCCTGGTGTTCGCTGCGGCCG
CCGGTGTTGCTCCTAAAGCTGTTCTGCTGCTGAACCCTCCTTGGAGCACAGCCTTTAAGGGCGAGAAGGT
GGCCCTGATCTGTAGCTCTATCAGCCATTCTCTGGCCCAGGGCGACACCTACTGGTATCACGATGAGAAG
CTGCTGAAGATCAAGCACGACAAGATCCAGATCACCGAGCCTGGCAACTACCAGTGCAAGACAAGAGGCA
GCAGCCTGTCTGATGCCGTGCACGTGGAATTCAGCCCCGATTGGCTGATTCTGCAGGCTCTGCACCCTGT
GTTCGAGGGCGACAATGTGATCCTGAGATGCCAGGGCAAAGACAACAAGAACACCCACCAGAAGGTGTAC
TACAAGGACGGCAAGCAGCTGCCCAACAGCTACAACCTGGAAAAGATCACCGTGAACAGCGTGTCCAGAG
ACAACAGCAAGTACCACTGCACCGCCTACCGGAAGTTCTACATCCTGGACATCGAAGTGACCAGCAAGCC
CCTGAACATCCAGGTGCAAGAGCTGTTTCTGCACCCCGTGCTGAGAGCCAGCAGCTCTACACCTATTGAG
GGCAGCCCTATGACACTGACCTGCGAGACACAGCTGAGCCCTCAAAGACCTGACGTCCAGCTGCAGTTCA
GCCTGTTCAGAGATAGCCAGACACTCGGCCTCGGCTGGTCCAGATCTCCTAGACTGCAGATCCCTGCCAT
GTGGACAGAGGACAGCGGCTCTTATTGGTGCGAGGTGGAAACCGTGACACACAGCATCAAGAAGCGGAGC
CTGCGGAGCCAGATTAGAGTGCAGAGGGTGCCCGTGTCCAACGTGAACCTCGAAATCAGACCTACAGGCG
GCCAGCTGATCGAAGGCGAGAATATGGTGCTGATCTGCAGCGTGGCCCAAGGCTCTGGCACCGTGACATT
CTCTTGGCACAAAGAGGGCAGAGTCAGAAGCCTGGGCAGAAAGACACAGAGAAGCCTGCTGGCCGAACTG
CACGTGCTGACAGTGAAAGAAAGCGACGCCGGAAGGTACTACTGTGCCGCCGATAATGTGCACAGCCCCA
TCCTGAGCACATGGATCAGAGTGACCGTGCGCATCCCTGTGTCTCATCCTGTGCTGACCTTCAGAGCCCC
TAGAGCACACACAGTTGTGGGCGATCTGCTGGAACTGCACTGCGAGTCTCTGAGAGGCAGCCCACCTATC
CTGTACCGGTTCTACCACGAGGACGTGACCCTGGGCAATTCTTCTGCTCCTTCTGGCGGAGGCGCCAGCT
TCAATCTGTCTCTGACAGCCGAGCACAGCGGCAATTACAGCTGTGATGCTGATAACGGCCTGGGAGCCCA
GCATTCTCATGGCGTTAGTCTGAGAGTGACAGTGCCTGTGTCCAGACCAGTGCTGACATTGAGAGCACCT
GGCGCTCAGGCCGTTGTTGGAGATCTGCTCGAGCTTCATTGCGAGAGCCTGAGGGGCAGCTTCCCCATTC
TGTACTGGTTTTATCATGAGGACGACACCCTGGGAAACATCAGCGCTCATAGCGGAGGCGGAGCCTCTTT
CAATCTGAGCCTGACAACAGAGCACTCCGGCAACTACTCTTGCGAGGCTGATAATGGACTCGGCGCTCAG
CACAGCAAGGTGGTCACACTGAATGTGACCGGCACCTCCAGAAACCGGACAGGCCTTACAGGCGCGCCGG
GCGGCGACAAGACCCACACCTGCCCCCCCTGCCCAGCTCCAGAACTGCTGGGAGGGCCTTCCGTGTTCCT
GTTCCCCCCCAAGCCCAAGGACACCCTGATGATCAGCAGGACCCCCGAGGTGACCTGCGTGGTGGTGGCC
GTGTCCCACGAGGACCCAGAGGTGAAGTTCAACTGGTACGTGGACGGCGTGGAGGTGCACAACGCCAAGA
CCAAGCCCAGAGAGGAGCAGTACAACAGCACCTACAGGGTGGTGTCCGTGCTGACCGTGCTGCACCAGGA
CTGGCTGAACGGCAAAGAATACAAGTGCAAAGTCTCCAACAAGGCCCTGGCTGCCCCAATCGAAAAGACA
ATCAGCAAGGCCAAGGGCCAGCCACGGGAGCCCCAGGTGTACACCCTGCCCCCCAGCCGGGAGGAGATGA
CCAAGAACCAGGTGTCCCTGACCTGTCTGGTGAAGGGCTTCTACCCCAGCGATATCGCCGTGGAGTGGGA
GAGCAACGGCCAGCCCGAGAACAACTACAAGACCACCCCCCCAGTGCTGGACAGCGACGGCAGCTTCTTC
CTGTACAGCAAGCTGACCGTGGACAAGTCCAGGTGGCAGCAGGGCAACGTGTTCAGCTGCAGCGTGATGC
ACGAGGCCCTGCACAACCACTACACCCAGAAGTCCCTGAGCCTGAGCCCCGGCGGCAGCGGTCTTAATGA
TATTTTCGAGGCTCAGAAGATTGAGTGGCATGAACACCACCACCATCACCACTAAGGCCGGCCTGTAGTC
ACTGGCACAACGCGTTACCCGGTAAGCCAATCGGGTATACACGGTCGTCATACTGCAGACAGGGTTCTTC
TACTTTGCAAGATAGTCTTGAGTAGTAAAATAAATAGATAGAGAAAATCAGCCTCGACTGTGCCTTCTAG
TTGCCAGCCATCTGTTGTTTGCCCCTCCCCCGTGCCTTCCTTGACCCTGGAAGGTGCCACTCCCACTGTC
CTTTCCTAATAAAATGAGGAAATTGCATCACAACACTCAACCCTATCTCGGTCTATTCTTTTGATTTATA
AGGGATTTTGCCGATTTCGGCCTATTGGTTAAAAAATGAGCTGATTTAACAAAAATTTAACGCGAATTAA
TTCTGTGGAATGTGTGTCAGTTAGGGTGTGGAAAGTCCCCAGGCTCCCCAGCAGGCAGAAGTATGCAAAG
CATGCATCTCAATTAGTCAGCAACCAGGTGTGGAAAGTCCCCAGGCTCCCCAGCAGGCAGAAGTATGCAA
AGCATGCATCTCAATTAGTCAGCAACCATAGTCCCGCCCCTAACTCCGCCCATCCCGCCCCTAACTCCGC
CCAGTTCCGCCCATTCTCCGCCCCATGGCTGACTAATTTTTTTTATTTATGCAGAGGCCGAGGCCGCCTC
TGCCTCTGAGCTATTCCAGAAGTAGTGAGGAGGCTTTTTTGGAGGCCTAGGCTTTTGCAAAAAGCTCCCG
GGAGCTTGTATATCCATTTTCGGATCTGATCAGCACGTGTTGACAATTAATCATCGGCATAGTATATCGG
CATAGTATAATACGACAAGGTGAGGAACTAAACCATGACCGAGTACAAGCCCACGGTGCGCCTCGCCACC
CGCGACGACGTCCCCAGGGCCGTACGCACCCTCGCCGCCGCGTTCGCCGACTACCCCGCCACGCGCCACA
CCGTCGATCCGGACCGCCACATCGAGCGGGTCACCGAGCTGCAAGAACTCTTCCTCACGCGCGTCGGGCT
CGACATCGGCAAGGTGTGGGTCGCGGACGACGGCGCCGCGGTGGCGGTCTGGACCACGCCGGAGAGCGTC
GAAGCGGGGGCGGTGTTCGCCGAGATCGGCCCGCGCATGGCCGAGTTGAGCGGTTCCCGGCTGGCCGCGC
AGCAACAGATGGAAGGCCTCCTGGCGCCGCACCGGCCCAAGGAGCCCGCGTGGTTCCTGGCCACCGTCGG
CGTCTCGCCCGACCACCAGGGCAAGGGTCTGGGCAGCGCCGTCGTGCTCCCCGGAGTGGAGGCGGCCGAG
CGCGCCGGGGTGCCCGCCTTCCTGGAGACATCCGCGCCCCGCAACCTCCCCTTCTACGAGCGGCTCGGCT
TCACCGTCACCGCCGACGTCGAGGTGCCCGAAGGACCGCGCACCTGGTGCATGACCCGCAAGCCCGGTGC
CTGACACGTGCTACGAGATTTCGATTCCACCGCCGCCTTCTATGAAAGGTTGGGCTTCGGAATCGTTTTC
CGGGACGCCGGCTGGATGATCCTCCAGCGCGGGGATCTCATGCTGGAGTTCTTCGCCCACCCCAACTTGT
TTATTGCAGCTTATAATGGTTACAAATAAAGCAATAGCATCACAAATTTCACAAATAAAGCATTTTTTTC
ACTGCATTCTAGTTGTGGTTTGTCCAAACTCATCAATGTATCTTATCATGTCTGTATACCGTCGACCTCT
AGCTAGAGCTTGGCGTAATCATGGTCATTACCAATGCTTAATCAGTGAGGCACCTATCTCAGCGATCTGT
CTATTTCGTTCATCCATAGTTGCCTGACTCCCCGTCGTGTAGATAACTACGATACGGGAGGGCTTACCAT
CTGGCCCCAGCGCTGCGATGATACCGCGAGAACCACGCTCACCGGCTCCGGATTTATCAGCAATAAACCA
GCCAGCCGGAAGGGCCGAGCGCAGAAGTGGTCCTGCAACTTTATCCGCCTCCATCCAGTCTATTAATTGT
TGCCGGGAAGCTAGAGTAAGTAGTTCGCCAGTTAATAGTTTGCGCAACGTTGTTGCCATCGCTACAGGCA
TCGTGGTGTCACGCTCGTCGTTTGGTATGGCTTCATTCAGCTCCGGTTCCCAACGATCAAGGCGAGTTAC
ATGATCCCCCATGTTGTGCAAAAAAGCGGTTAGCTCCTTCGGTCCTCCGATCGTTGTCAGAAGTAAGTTG
GCCGCAGTGTTATCACTCATGGTTATGGCAGCACTGCATAATTCTCTTACTGTCATGCCATCCGTAAGAT
GCTTTTCTGTGACTGGTGAGTACTCAACCAAGTCATTCTGAGAATAGTGTATGCGGCGACCGAGTTGCTC
TTGCCCGGCGTCAATACGGGATAATACCGCGCCACATAGCAGAACTTTAAAAGTGCTCATCATTGGAAAA
CGTTCTTCGGGGCGAAAACTCTCAAGGATCTTACCGCTGTTGAGATCCAGTTCGATGTAACCCACTCGTG
CACCCAACTGATCTTCAGCATCTTTTACTTTCACCAGCGTTTCTGGGTGAGCAAAAACAGGAAGGCAAAA
TGCCGCAAAAAAGGGAATAAGGGCGACACGGAAATGTTGAATACTCATATTCTTCCTTTTTCAATATTAT
TGAAGCATTTATCAGGGTTATTGTCTCATGAGCGGATACATATTTGAATGTATTTAGAAAAATAAACAAA
TAGGGGTCAGTGTTACAACCAATTAACCAATTCTGAACATTATCGCGAGCCCATTTATACCTGAATATGG
CTCATAACACCCCTTGCTCATGACCAAAATCCCTTAACGTGAGTTACGCGCGCGTCGTTCCACTGAGCGT
CAGACCCCGTAGAAAAGATCAAAGGATCTTCTTGAGATCCTTTTTTTCTGCGCGTAATCTGCTGCTTGCA
AACAAAAAAACCACCGCTACCAGCGGTGGTTTGTTTGCCGGATCAAGAGCTACCAACTCTTTTTCCGAAG
GTAACTGGCTTCAGCAGAGCGCAGATACCAAATACTGTTCTTCTAGTGTAGCCGTAGTTAGCCCACCACT
TCAAGAACTCTGTAGCACCGCCTACATACCTCGCTCTGCTAATCCTGTTACCAGTGGCTGCTGCCAGTGG
CGATAAGTCGTGTCTTACCGGGTTGGACTCAAGACGATAGTTACCGGATAAGGCGCAGCGGTCGGGCTGA
ACGGGGGGTTCGTGCACACAGCCCAGCTTGGAGCGAACGACCTACACCGAACTGAGATACCTACAGCGTG
AGCTATGAGAAAGCGCCACGCTTCCCGAAGGGAGAAAGGCGGACAGGTATCCGGTAAGCGGCAGGGTCGG
AACAGGAGAGCGCACGAGGGAGCTTCCAGGGGGAAACGCCTGGTATCTTTATAGTCCTGTCGGGTTTCGC
CACCTCTGACTTGAGCGTCGATTTTTGTGATGCTCGTCAGGGGGGCGGAGCCTATGGAAAAACGCCAGCA
ACGCGGCCTTTTTACGGTTCCTGGCCTTTTGCTGGCCTTTTGCTCACATGTTCTTTCCTGCGTTATCCCC
TGATTCTGTGGATAACCGTATTACCGCCTTTGAGTGAGCTGATACCGCTCGCCGCAGCCGAACGACCGAG
CGCAGCGAGTCAGTGAGCGAGGAAGCGGAAGGCGAGAGTAGGGAACTGCCAGGCATCAAACTAAGCAGAA
GGCCCCTGACGGATGGCCTTTTTGCGTTTCTACAAACTCTTTCTGTGTTGTAAAACGACGGCCAGTCTTA
AGCTCGGGCCCCCTGGGCGGTTCTGATAACGAGTAATCGTTAATCCGCAAATAACGTAAAAACCCGCTTC
GGCGGGTTTTTTTATGGGGGGAGTTTAGGGAAAGAGCATTTGTCAGAATATTTAAGGGCGCCTGTCACTT
TGCTTGATATATGAGAATTATTTAACCTTATAAATGAGAAAAAAGCAACGCACTTTAAATAAGATACGTT
GCTTTTTCGATTGATGAACACCTATAATTAAACTATTCATCTATTATTTATGATTTTTTGTATATACAAT
ATTTCTAGTTTGTTAAAGAGAATTAAGAAAATAAATCTCGAAAATAATAAAGGGAAAATCAGTTTTTGAT
ATCAAAATTATACATGTCAACGATAATACAAAATATAATACAAACTATAAGATGTTATCAGTATTTATTA
TCATTTAGAATAAATTTTGTGTCGCCCTTAATTGTGAGCGGATAACAATTACGAGCTTCATGCACAGTGG
CGTTGACTCAATATTGGCCATTAGCCATATTATTCATTGGTTATATAGCATAAATCAATATTGGCTATTG
GCCATTGCATACGTTGTATCTATATCATAATATGTACATTTATATTGGCTCATGTCCAATATGACCGCCA
TGTT
