>Addgene plasmid #156913 | pD649-HAsp-FCRL3-Fc(DAPA)-AviTag-6xHis | depositor partial sequence | sequence record 302936 | insert (extracellular domain)
GGTGTTGCTCCTAAAGCTGTTCTGCTGCTGAACCCTCCTTGGAGCACAGCCTTTAAGGGCGAGAAGGTGG
CCCTGATCTGTAGCTCTATCAGCCATTCTCTGGCCCAGGGCGACACCTACTGGTATCACGATGAGAAGCT
GCTGAAGATCAAGCACGACAAGATCCAGATCACCGAGCCTGGCAACTACCAGTGCAAGACAAGAGGCAGC
AGCCTGTCTGATGCCGTGCACGTGGAATTCAGCCCCGATTGGCTGATTCTGCAGGCTCTGCACCCTGTGT
TCGAGGGCGACAATGTGATCCTGAGATGCCAGGGCAAAGACAACAAGAACACCCACCAGAAGGTGTACTA
CAAGGACGGCAAGCAGCTGCCCAACAGCTACAACCTGGAAAAGATCACCGTGAACAGCGTGTCCAGAGAC
AACAGCAAGTACCACTGCACCGCCTACCGGAAGTTCTACATCCTGGACATCGAAGTGACCAGCAAGCCCC
TGAACATCCAGGTGCAAGAGCTGTTTCTGCACCCCGTGCTGAGAGCCAGCAGCTCTACACCTATTGAGGG
CAGCCCTATGACACTGACCTGCGAGACACAGCTGAGCCCTCAAAGACCTGACGTCCAGCTGCAGTTCAGC
CTGTTCAGAGATAGCCAGACACTCGGCCTCGGCTGGTCCAGATCTCCTAGACTGCAGATCCCTGCCATGT
GGACAGAGGACAGCGGCTCTTATTGGTGCGAGGTGGAAACCGTGACACACAGCATCAAGAAGCGGAGCCT
GCGGAGCCAGATTAGAGTGCAGAGGGTGCCCGTGTCCAACGTGAACCTCGAAATCAGACCTACAGGCGGC
CAGCTGATCGAAGGCGAGAATATGGTGCTGATCTGCAGCGTGGCCCAAGGCTCTGGCACCGTGACATTCT
CTTGGCACAAAGAGGGCAGAGTCAGAAGCCTGGGCAGAAAGACACAGAGAAGCCTGCTGGCCGAACTGCA
CGTGCTGACAGTGAAAGAAAGCGACGCCGGAAGGTACTACTGTGCCGCCGATAATGTGCACAGCCCCATC
CTGAGCACATGGATCAGAGTGACCGTGCGCATCCCTGTGTCTCATCCTGTGCTGACCTTCAGAGCCCCTA
GAGCACACACAGTTGTGGGCGATCTGCTGGAACTGCACTGCGAGTCTCTGAGAGGCAGCCCACCTATCCT
GTACCGGTTCTACCACGAGGACGTGACCCTGGGCAATTCTTCTGCTCCTTCTGGCGGAGGCGCCAGCTTC
AATCTGTCTCTGACAGCCGAGCACAGCGGCAATTACAGCTGTGATGCTGATAACGGCCTGGGAGCCCAGC
ATTCTCATGGCGTTAGTCTGAGAGTGACAGTGCCTGTGTCCAGACCAGTGCTGACATTGAGAGCACCTGG
CGCTCAGGCCGTTGTTGGAGATCTGCTCGAGCTTCATTGCGAGAGCCTGAGGGGCAGCTTCCCCATTCTG
TACTGGTTTTATCATGAGGACGACACCCTGGGAAACATCAGCGCTCATAGCGGAGGCGGAGCCTCTTTCA
ATCTGAGCCTGACAACAGAGCACTCCGGCAACTACTCTTGCGAGGCTGATAATGGACTCGGCGCTCAGCA
CAGCAAGGTGGTCACACTGAATGTGACCGGCACCTCCAGAAACCGGACAGGCCTTACA
